>Addgene plasmid #104605 | pJC-20xUAS-TALE-VP64-P10 | depositor full sequence | sequence record 198427 | pJC-20xUAS-TALE-VP64-P10 sequence 10310 bps
GACTCAGGTGGCACTTTTCGGGGAAATGTGCGCGGAACCCCTATTTGTTTATTTTTCTAAATACATTCAA
ATATGTATCCGCTCATGAGACAATAACCCTGATAAATGCTTCAATAATATTGAAAAAGGAAGAGTATGAG
TATTCAACATTTCCGTGTCGCCCTTATTCCCTTTTTTGCGGCATTTTGCCTTCCTGTTTTTGCTCACCCA
GAAACGCTGGTGAAAGTAAAAGATGCTGAAGATCAGTTGGGTGCACGAGTGGGTTACATCGAACTGGATC
TCAACAGCGGTAAGATCCTTGAGAGTTTTCGCCCCGAAGAACGTTTTCCAATGATGAGCACTTTTAAAGT
TCTGCTATGTGGCGCGGTATTATCCCGTATTGACGCCGGGCAAGAGCAACTCGGTCGCCGCATACACTAT
TCTCAGAATGACTTGGTTGAGTACTCACCAGTCACAGAAAAGCATCTTACGGATGGCATGACAGTAAGAG
AATTATGCAGTGCTGCCATAACCATGAGTGATAACACTGCGGCCAACTTACTTCTGACAACGATCGGAGG
ACCGAAGGAGCTAACCGCTTTTTTGCACAACATGGGGGATCATGTAACTCGCCTTGATCGTTGGGAACCG
GAGCTGAATGAAGCCATACCAAACGACGAGCGTGACACCACGATGCCTGTAGCAATGGCAACAACGTTGC
GCAAACTATTAACTGGCGAACTACTTACTCTAGCTTCCCGGCAACAATTAATAGACTGGATGGAGGCGGA
TAAAGTTGCAGGACCACTTCTGCGCTCGGCCCTTCCGGCTGGCTGGTTTATTGCTGATAAATCTGGAGCC
GGTGAGCGTGGGTCTCGCGGTATCATTGCAGCACTGGGGCCAGATGGTAAGCCCTCCCGTATCGTAGTTA
TCTACACGACGGGGAGTCAGGCAACTATGGATGAACGAAATAGACAGATCGCTGAGATAGGTGCCTCACT
GATTAAGCATTGGTAACTGTCAGACCAAGTTTACTCATATATACTTTAGATTGATTTAAAACTTCATTTT
TAATTTAAAAGGATCTAGGTGAAGATCCTTTTTGATAATCTCATGACCAAAATCCCTTAACGTGAGTTTT
CGTTCCACTGAGCGTCAGACCCCGTAGAAAAGATCAAAGGATCTTCTTGAGATCCTTTTTTTCTGCGCGT
AATCTGCTGCTTGCAAACAAAAAAACCACCGCTACCAGCGGTGGTTTGTTTGCCGGATCAAGAGCTACCA
ACTCTTTTTCCGAAGGTAACTGGCTTCAGCAGAGCGCAGATACCAAATACTGTTCTTCTAGTGTAGCCGT
AGTTAGGCCACCACTTCAAGAACTCTGTAGCACCGCCTACATACCTCGCTCTGCTAATCCTGTTACCAGT
GGCTGCTGCCAGTGGCGATAAGTCGTGTCTTACCGGGTTGGACTCAAGACGATAGTTACCGGATAAGGCG
CAGCGGTCGGGCTGAACGGGGGGTTCGTGCACACAGCCCAGCTTGGAGCGAACGACCTACACCGAACTGA
GATACCTACAGCGTGAGCTATGAGAAAGCGCCACGCTTCCCGAAGGGAGAAAGGCGGACAGGTATCCGGT
AAGCGGCAGGGTCGGAACAGGAGAGCGCACGAGGGAGCTTCCAGGGGGAAACGCCTGGTATCTTTATAGT
CCTGTCGGGTTTCGCCACCTCTGACTTGAGCGTCGATTTTTGTGATGCTCGTCAGGGGGGCGGAGCCTAT
GGAAAAACGCCAGCAACGCGGCCTTTTTACGGTTCCTGGCCTTTTGCTGGCCTTTTGCTCACATGTTACC
GTCGACGATGTAGGTCACGGTCTCGAAGCCGCGGTGCGGGTGCCAGGGCGTGCCCTTGGGCTCCCCGGGC
GCGTACTCCACCTCACCCATCTGGTCCATCATGATGAACGGGTCGAGGTGGCGGTAGTTGATCCCGGCGA
ACGCGCGGCGCACCGGGAAGCCCTCGCCCTCGAAACCGCTGGGCGCGGTGGTCACGGTGAGCACGGGACG
TGCGACGGCGTCGGCGGGTGCGGATACGCGGGGCAGCGTCAGCGGGTTCTCGACGGTCACGGCGGGCATG
TCGACAAGCCGAACATATGGGCGCGCCTAGTATGTATGTAAGTTAATAAAACCCATTTTTGCGGAAAGTA
GATAAAAAAAACATTTTTTTTTTTTACTGCACTGGATATCATTGAACTTATCTGATCAGTTTTAAATTTA
CTTCGATCCAAGGGTATTTGATGTACCAGGTTCTTTCGATTACCTCTCACTCAAAATGACATTCCACTCA
AAGTCAGCGCTGTTTGCCTCCTTCTCTGTCCACAGAAATATCGCCGTCTCTTTCGCCGCTGCGTCCGCTA
TCTCTTTCGCCACCGTTTGTAGCGTTACGTAGCGTCAATGTCCGCCTTCAGTTGCATTTTGTCAGCGGTT
TCGTGACGAAGCTCCAAGCGGTTTACGCCATCAATTAAACACAAAGTGCTGTGCCAAAACTCCTCTCGCT
TCTTATTTTTGTTTGTTTTTTGAGTGATTGGGGTGGTGATTGGTTTTGGGTGGGTAAGCAGGGGAAAGTG
TGAAAAATCCCGGCAATGGGCCAAGAGGATCAGGAGCTATTAATTCGCGGAGGCAGCAAACACCCATCTG
CCGAGCATCTGAACAATGTGAGTAGTACATGTGCATACATCTTAAGTTCACTTGATCTATAGGAACTGCG
ATTGCAACATCAAATTGTATGCGGCGTGAGAACTGCGACCCACAAAAATCCCAAACCGCAATTGCACAAA
CAAATAGTGACACGAAACAGATTATTCTGGTAGCTGTTCTCGCTATATAAGACAATTTTTGAGATCATAT
CATGATCAAGACATCTAAAGGCATTCATTTTCGACTATATTCTTTTTTACAAAAAATATAACAACCAGAT
ATTTTAAGCTGATCCTAGATGCACAAAAAATAAATAAAAGTATAAACCTACTTCGTAGGATACTTCGGGG
TACTTTTTGTTCGGGGTTAGATGAGCATAACGCTAGTAGTTGATATTTGAGATCCCCTATCATTGCAGGG
TGACAGCGGAGCGGCTTCGCAGAGCTGCATTAACCAGGGCTTCGGGCAGGCCAAAAACTACGGCACGCTC
CGGCCACCCAGTCCGCCGGAGGACTCCGGTTCAGGGAGCGGCCAACTAGCCGAGAACCTCACCTATGCCT
GGCACAATATGGACATCTTTGGGGCGGTCAATCAGCCGGGCTCCGGATGGCGGCAGCTGGTCAACCGGAC
ACGCGGACTATTCTGCAACGAGCGACACATACCGGCGCCCAGGAAACATTTGCTCAAGAACGGTGAGTTT
CTATTCGCAGTCGGCTGATCTGTGTGAAATCTTAATAAAGGGTCCAATTACCAATTTGAAACTCAGTTTG
CGGCGTGGCCTATCCGGGCGAACTTTTGGCCGTGATGGGCAGTTCCGGTGCCGGAAAGACGACCCTGCTG
AATGCCCTTGCCTTTCGATCGCCGCAGGGCATCCAAGTATCGCCATCCGGGATGCGACTGCTCAATGGCC
AACCTGTGGACGCCAAGGAGATGCAGGCCAGGTGCGCCTATGTCCAGCAGGATGACCTCTTTATCGGCTC
CCTAACGGCCAGGGAACACCTGATTTTCCAAGCCATGGTGCGGATGCCACGACATCTGACCTATCGGCAG
CGAGTGGCCCGCGTGGATCAGGTGATCCAGGAGCTTTCGCTCAGCAAATGTCAGCACACGATCATCGGTG
TGCCCGGCAGGGTGAAAGGTCTGTCCGGCGGAGAAAGGAAGCGTCTGGCATTCGCCTCCGAGGCTCTAAC
CGATCCGCCGCTTCTGATCTGCGATGAGCCCACCTCCGGACTGGACTCCTTTACCGCCCACAGCGTCGTC
CAGGTGCTGAAGAAGCTGTCGCAGAAGGGCAAGACCGTCATCCTGACCATTCATCAGCCGTCTTCCGAGC
TGTTTGAGCTCTTTGACAAGATCCTTCTGATGGCCGAGGGCAGGGTAGCTTTCTTGGGCACTCCCAGCGA
AGCCGTCGACTTCTTTTCCTAGTGAGTTCGATGTGTTTATTAAGGGTATCTAGTATTACATAACATCTCA
ACTCCTATCCAGCGTGGGTGCCCAGTGTCCTACCAACTACAATCCGGCGGACTTTTACGTACAGGTGTTG
GCCGTTGTGCCCGGACGGGAGATCGAGTCCCGTGATCGGATCGCCAAGATATGCGACAATTTTGCCATTA
GCAAAGTAGCCCGGGATATGGAGCAGTTGTTGGCCACCAAAAATCTGGAGAAGCCACTGGAGCAGCCGGA
GAATGGGTACACCTACAAGGCCACCTGGTTCATGCAGTTCCGGGCGGTCCTGTGGCGATCCTGGCTGTCG
GTGCTCAAGGAACCACTCCTCGTAAAAGTGCGACTTATTCAGACAACGGTGAGTGGTTCCAGTGGAAACA
AATGATATAACGCTTACAATTCTTGGAAACAAATTCGCTAGATTTTAGATAGAATTGCCTGATTCCACAC
CCTTCTTAGTTTTTTTCAATGAGATGTATAGTTTATAGTTTTGCAGAAGATAAATAAATTTCATTTAACT
CGCGAATATTAATGAGATGCGAGTAACATTTTAATTTGCAGATGGTTGCCATCTTGATTGGCCTCATCTT
TTTGGGCCAACAACTCACGCAAGTGGGTGTGATGAATATCAACGGAGCCATCTTCCTCTTCCTGACCAAC
ATGACCTTTCAAAACGTCTTTGCCACGATAAATGTAAGTCATGTTTAGAATACATTTGCATTTCAATAAT
TTACTAACTTTCTAATGAATCGATTCGATTTAGGTGTTCACCTCAGAGCTGCCAGTTTTTATGAGGGAGG
CCCGAAGTCGACTTTATCGCTGTGACACATACTTTCTGGGCAAAACGATTGCCGAATTGCCGCTTTTTCT
CACAGTGCCACTGGTCTTCACGGCGATTGCCTATCCGATGATCGGACTGCGGGCCGGAGTGCTGCACTTC
TTCAACTGCCTGGCGCTGGTCACTCTGGTGGCCAATGTGTCAACGTCCTTCGGATATCTAATATCCTGCG
CCAGCTCCTCGACCTCGATGGCGCTGTCTGTGGGTCCGCCGGTTATCATACCATTCCTGCTCTTTGGCGG
CTTCTTCTTGAACTCGGGCTCGGTGCCAGTATACCTCAAATGGTTGTCGTACCTCTCATGGTTCCGTTAC
GCCAACGAGGGTCTGCTGATTAACCAATGGGCGGACGTGGAGCCGGGCGAAATTAGCTGCACATCGTCGA
ACACCACGTGCCCCAGTTCGGGCAAGGTCATCCTGGAGACGCTTAACTTCTCCGCCGCCGATCTGCCGCT
GGACTACGTGGGTCTGGCCATTCTCATCGTGAGCTTCCGGGTGCTCGCATATCTGGCTCTAAGACTTCGG
GCCCGACGCAAGGAGTAGCCGACATATATCCGAAATAACTGCTTGTTTTTTTTTTTTACCATTATTACCA
TCGTGTTTACTGTTTATTGCCCCCTCAAAAAGCTAATGTAATTATATTTGTGCCAATAAAAACAAGATAT
GACCTATAGAATACAAGTATTTCCCCTTCGAACATCCCCACAAGTAGACTTTGGATTTGTCTTCTAACCA
AAAGACTTACACACCTGCATACCTTACATCAAAAACTCGTTTATCGCTACATAAAACACCGGGATATATT
TTTTATATACATACTTTTCAAATCGCGCGCCCTCTTCATAATTCACCTCCACCACACCACGTTTCGTAGT
TGCTCTTTCGCTGTCTCCCACCCGCTCTCCGCAACACATTCACCTTTTGTTCGACGACCTTGGAGCGACT
GTCGTTAGTTCCGCGCGATTCGGTTCGCTCAAATGGTTCCGAGTGGTTCATTTCGTCTCAATAGAAATTA
GTAATAAATATTTGTATGTACAATTTATTTGCTCCAATATATTTGTATATATTTCCCTCACAGCTATATT
TATTCTAATTTAATATTATGACTTTTTAAGGTAATTTTTTGTGACCTGTTCGGAGTGATTAGCGTTACAA
TTTGAACTGAAAGTGACATCCAGTGTTTGTTCCTTGTGTAGATGCATCTCAAAAAAATGGTGGGCATAAT
AGTGTTGTTTATATATATCAAAAATAACAACTATAATAATAAGAATACATTTAATTTAGAAAATGCTTGG
ATTTCACTGGAACTAGGGCGCGCCTCCGGAACATAATGGTGCAGGGCGCTGACTTCCGCGTTTCCAGACT
TTACGAAACACGGAAACCGAAGACCATTCATGTTGTTGCTCAGGTCGCAGACGTTTTGCAGCAGCAGTCG
CTTCACGTTCGCTCGCGTATCGGTGATTCATTCTGCTAACCAGTAAGGCAACCCCGCCAGCCTAGCCGGG
TCCTCAACGACAGGAGCACGATCATGCGCACCCGTGGCCAGGGCCGCAAGCTTGCATGCCTGCAGGTCGG
AGTACTGTCCTCCGAGCGGAGTACTGTCCTCCGAGCGGAGTACTGTCCTCCGAGCGGAGTACTGTCCTCC
GAGCGGAGTACTGTCCTCCGAGCGGAGACTCTAGCCCTAGGGCATGCCTGCAGGTCGGAGTACTGTCCTC
CGAGCGGAGTACTGTCCTCCGAGCGGAGTACTGTCCTCCGAGCGGAGTACTGTCCTCCGAGCGGAGTACT
GTCCTCCGAGCGGAGACTCTAGCGCTAGCGCATGCCTGCAGGTCGGAGTACTGTCCTCCGAGCGGAGTAC
TGTCCTCCGAGCGGAGTACTGTCCTCCGAGCGGAGTACTGTCCTCCGAGCGGAGTACTGTCCTCCGAGCG
GAGACTCTAGCACTAGTGCATGCCTGCAGGTCGGAGTACTGTCCTCCGAGCGGAGTACTGTCCTCCGAGC
GGAGTACTGTCCTCCGAGCGGAGTACTGTCCTCCGAGCGGAGTACTGTCCTCCGAGCGGAGACTCTAGCG
ACGTCGAGCGCCGGAGTATAAATAGAGGCGCTTCGTCTACGGAGCGACAATTCAATTCAAACAAGCAAAG
TGAACACGTCGCTAAGCGAAAGCTAAGCAAATAAACAAGCGCAGCTGAACAAGCTAAACAATCTGCAGTA
AAGTGCAAGTTAAAGTGAATCAATTAAAAGTAACCAGCAACCAAGTAAATCAACTGCAACTACTGAAATC
TGCCAAGAAGTAATTATTGAATACAAGAAGAGAACTCTGAATAGATCTAAAAGGTAGGTTCAACCACTGA
TGCCTAGGCACACCGAAACGACTAACCCTAATTCTTATCCTTTACTTCAGGCGGCCGCGGCTCGAGCTCG
AGATGGCTTCCTCCCCTCCAAAGAAAAAGAGAAAGGTTAGTTGGAAGGACGCAAGTGGTTGGTCTAGAAT
GCATGCGGATCCCATTCGTCCGCGCAGGCCAAGTCCTGCCCGCGAGCTTCTGCCCGGACCCCAACCGGAT
AGGGTTCAGCCGACTGCAGATCGTGGGGTGTCTGCGCCTGCTGGCAGCCCTCTGGATGGCTTGCCCGCTC
GGCGGACGGTGTCCCGGACCCGGCTGCCATCTCCCCCTGCGCCCTCACCTGCGTTCTCGGCGGGCAGCTT
CAGCGATCTGCTCCGTCCGTTCGATCCGTCGCTTCTTGATACATCGCTTCTTGATTCGATGCCTGCCGTC
GGCACGCCGCATACAGCGGCTGCCCCAGCAGAGTGGGATGAGGCGCAATCGGCTCTGCGTGCAGCCGATG
ACCCGCCACCCACCGTGCGTGTCGCTGTCACTGCCGCGCGGCCGCCGCGCGCCAAGCCGGCCCCGCGACG
GCGTGCTGCGCAACCCTCCGACGCTTCGCCGGCCGCGCAGGTGGATCTACGCACGCTCGGCTACAGTCAG
CAGCAGCAAGAGAAGATCAAACCGAAGGTGCGTTCGACAGTGGCGCAGCACCACGAGGCACTGGTGGGCC
ATGGGTTTACACACGCGCACATCGTTGCGCTCAGCCAACACCCGGCAGCGTTAGGGACCGTCGCTGTCAC
GTATCAGCACATAATCACGGCGTTGCCAGAGGCGACACACGAAGACATCGTTGGCGTCGGCAAACAGTGG
TCCGGCGCACGCGCCCTGGAGGCCTTGCTCACGGATGCGGGGGAGTTGAGAGGTCCGCCGTTACAGTTGG
ACACAGGCCAACTTGTGAAGATTGCAAAACGTGGCGGCGTGACCGCAATGGAGGCAGTGCATGCATCGCG
CAATGCACTGACGGGTGCCCCCCTGGAGACGGGCGCCGCTACAGGGCGCGTCCCATTCGCCATTCAGGCT
GCGCAACTGTTGGGAAGGGCGATCGGTGCGGGCCTCTTCGCTATTACGCCAGCTGGCGAAAGGGGGATGT
GCTGCAAGGCGATTAAGTTGGGTAACGCCAGGGTTTTCCCAGTCACGACGTTGTAAAACGACGGCCAGTG
AGCGCGCGTAATACGACTCACTATAGGGCGAATTGGGTACCGGGCCCCCCCTCGAGGTCCTCCAGCTTTT
GTTCCCTTTAGTGAGGGTTAATTGCGCGCTTGGCGTAATCATGGTCATAGCTGTTTCCTGTGTGAAATTG
TTATCCGCTCACAATTCCACACAACATACGAGCCGGAAGCATAAAGTGTAAAGCCTGGGGTGCCTAATGA
GTGAGCTAACTCACATTAATTGCGTTGCGCTCACTGCCCGCTTTCCACCGGTCGTCTCCAACGACCACCT
CGTCGCCTTGGCCTGCCTCGGCGGACGTCCTGCCATGGATGCAGTGAAAAAGGGATTGCCGCACGCGCCG
GAATTGATCAGAAGAGTCAATCGCCGTATTGGCGAACGCACGTCCCATCGCGTTGCCGACTACGCGCAAG
TGGTTCGCGTGCTGGAGTTTTTCCAGTGCCACTCCCACCCAGCGTACGCATTTGATGAGGCCATGACGCA
GTTCGGGATGAGCAGGAACGGGTTGGTACAGCTCTTTCGCAGAGTGGGCGTCACCGAACTCGAAGCCCGC
GGTGGAACGCTCCCCCCAGCCTCGCAGCGTTGGGACCGTATCCTCCAGGCATCAGGGATGAAAAGGGCCA
AACCGTCCCCTACTTCAGCTCAAACACCGGATCAGGCGTCTTTGCATGCATTCGCCGATTCGCTGGAGCG
TGACCTTGATGCGCCCAGCCCAATGCACGAGGGAGATCAGACGCGGGCAAGCAGCCGTAAACGGTCCCGA
TCGGATCGTGCTGTCACCGGCCCCTCCGCACAGCAGGCTGTCGAGGTGCGCGTTCCCGAACAGCGCGATG
CGCTGCATTTGCCCCTCAGCTGGAGGGTAAAACGCCCGCGTACCAGGATCTGGGGCGGCCTCCCGGATCC
GATATCTAGATCCCAGGGTTCCGGACGGGCTGACGCATTGGACGATTTTGATCTGGATATGCTGGGAAGT
GACGCCCTCGATGATTTTGACCTTGACATGCTTGGTTCGGATGCCCTTGATGACTTTGACCTCGACATGC
TCGGCAGTGACGCCCTTGATGATTTCGACCTGGACATGCTGATCTAGAAATGAATCGTTTTTAAAATAAC
AAATCAATTGTTTTATAATATTCGTACGATTCTTTGATTATGTAATAAAATGTGATCATTAGGAAGATTA
CGAAAAATATAAAAAATATGAGTTCTGTGTGTATAACAAATGCTGTAAACGCCACAATTGTGTTTGTTGC
AAATAAACCCATGATTATTTGATTAAAATTGTTGTTTTCTTTGTTCATAGACAATAGTGTGTTTTGCCTA
AACGTGTACTGCATAAACTCCATGCGAGTGTATAGCGAGCTAGTGGCTAACGCTTGCCCCACCAAAGTAG
ATTCGTCAAAATCCTCAATTTCATCACCCTCCTCCAAGTTTAACATTTGGCCGTCGGAATTAACTTCTAA
AGATGCCACATAATCTAATAAATGAAATAGAGATTCAAACGTGGCGTCATCGTCCGTTTCGACCATTTCC
GAAAAGAACTCGGGCATAAACTCTATGATTTCTCTGGACGTGGTGTTGTCGAAACTCTCAAAGTACGCAG
TCAGGAACGTGCGCGACATGTCGTCGGGAAACTCGCGCGGAAACATGTTGTTGTAACCGAACGGGTCCCA
TAGCGCCAAAACCAAATCTGCCAGCGTCAATAGAATGAGCACGATGCCGACAATGGAGCTGGCTTGGATA
GCGATTCGAGTTAACGAATTCTTGAAGACGAAAGGGCCTCGTGATACGCCTATTTTTATAGGTTAATGTC
ATGATAATAATGGTTTCTTA
Features (pLannotate 1.2.2; 26 found; start..end, strand, type, name):
     31..135     +  promoter       AmpR promoter: bla
    136..996     +  CDS            AmpR: β-lactamase; bla; confers resistance to ampicillin, carbenicillin, and related antibiotics
   1167..1755    +  rep_origin     ori: high-copy-number ColE1/pMB1/pBR322/pUC origin of replication
   1842..1911    +  protein_bind   attB: attB site for the φC31 integrase (Groth et al., 2000) phage φC31 integrase
   2606..5478    +  CDS            mini-white: Drosophila white gene eye color pigment; white; This is a modified version of the white gene lacking part of the first intron.
   6251..6406    +  CDS            YPB1_ECOLX (fragment): Protein predicted: Swiss-Prot protein existence level 4. From Escherichia coli.
   6488..6509    -  misc_feature   MCS (fragment): pUC18/19 multiple cloning site
   6508..6602    +  protein_bind   5X UAS: five tandem copies of the "ScaI site" 17-mer CGGAGTACTGTCCTCCG, an upstream activating sequence (UAS) that efficiently binds yeast Gal4 (Webster et al., 1988; Pfeiffer et al., 2010) GAL4
   6636..6730    +  protein_bind   5X UAS: five tandem copies of the "ScaI site" 17-mer CGGAGTACTGTCCTCCG, an upstream activating sequence (UAS) that efficiently binds yeast Gal4 (Webster et al., 1988; Pfeiffer et al., 2010) GAL4
   6764..6858    +  protein_bind   5X UAS: five tandem copies of the "ScaI site" 17-mer CGGAGTACTGTCCTCCG, an upstream activating sequence (UAS) that efficiently binds yeast Gal4 (Webster et al., 1988; Pfeiffer et al., 2010) GAL4
   6877..6893    -  misc_feature   MCS (fragment): pUC18/19 multiple cloning site
   6892..6986    +  protein_bind   5X UAS: five tandem copies of the "ScaI site" 17-mer CGGAGTACTGTCCTCCG, an upstream activating sequence (UAS) that efficiently binds yeast Gal4 (Webster et al., 1988; Pfeiffer et al., 2010) GAL4
   7011..7249    +  promoter       hsp70 promoter: Drosophila melanogaster hsp70Bb promoter
   7264..7330    +  intron         Mhc intron: modified Drosophila myosin heavy chain intron 16 (Pfeiffer et al., 2010)
   7428..8285    +  CDS            avrXa10 (fragment): AVX10_XANOO - Experimental evidence at protein level: Swiss-Prot protein existence level 1. Avirulence protein. Induces the hypersensitive response (HR)in rice plants carrying the resistance gene Xa10. Activity depends on the presence of the core repeat domains; replacement with repeat domains from other proteins (AvrBs3 of X.euvesicatoria (AC P14727) or AvrXa7 of this organism) does not elicit the HR. Probably acts as a transcription factor in its host plant (rice) to induce plant resistance or disease. From Xanthomonas oryzae pv. oryzae.
   8293..8311    -  rep_origin     f1 ori (fragment): f1 bacteriophage origin of replication; arrow indicates direction of (+) strand synthesis
   8316..8471    -  CDS            lacZα (fragment): LacZα fragment of β-galactosidase; lacZ fragment
   8479..8497    +  promoter       T7 promoter: promoter for bacteriophage T7 RNA polymerase
   8506..8529    -  misc_feature   MCS (fragment): pBluescript multiple cloning site
   8545..8563    -  promoter       T3 promoter: promoter for bacteriophage T3 RNA polymerase
   8608..8624    -  protein_bind   lac operator: The lac repressor binds to the lac operator to inhibit transcription in E. coli. This inhibition can be relieved by adding lactose or isopropyl-β-D-thiogalactopyranoside (IPTG). lac repressor encoded by lacI
   8632..8662    -  promoter       lac promoter: promoter for the E. coli lac operon
   8677..8698    -  protein_bind   CAP binding site: CAP binding activates transcription in the presence of cAMP. E. coli catabolite activator protein
   8737..9381    +  CDS            avrBs3 (fragment): AVRB3_XANEU - Experimental evidence at protein level: Swiss-Prot protein existence level 1. Avirulence protein. Acts as a transcription factor in C.annuum plants. In susceptible plants lacking the Bs3 resistance gene induces expression of a number of genes, including genes homologous to a family of auxin-induced genes, alpha-expansin genes, pectate lyase, anthocyanidin glucoside rhamnosyl transferase and at least one transcription factor, UPA20. Their expression leads to plant hypertrophy in mesophyll cells, probably mainly mediated by UPA20 (PubMed:17962565). In resistant plants induces the h
   9532..9548    +  CDS            VP96 (fragment): 6 tandem repeats of the minimal activation domain of herpes simplex virus VP16 (Cheng et al., 2013)
   9584..10249   -  CDS            P74 (fragment): PIF0_NPVAC - Experimental evidence at protein level: Swiss-Prot protein existence level 1. Plays an essential role for oral infectivity of occlusion- derived virus (ODV) and functions also in host midgut attachment and fusion by binding to a specific host receptor. From Autographa californica nuclear polyhedrosis virus (AcMNPV).
