>Addgene plasmid #104605 | pJC-20xUAS-TALE-VP64-P10 | addgene full sequence | sequence record 202461 | Addgene NGS Result
GACTCAGGTGGCACTTTTCGGGGAAATGTGCGCGGAACCCCTATTTGTTTATTTTTCTAAATACATTCAA
ATATGTATCCGCTCATGAGACAATAACCCTGATAAATGCTTCAATAATATTGAAAAAGGAAGAGTATGAG
TATTCAACATTTCCGTGTCGCCCTTATTCCCTTTTTTGCGGCATTTTGCCTTCCTGTTTTTGCTCACCCA
GAAACGCTGGTGAAAGTAAAAGATGCTGAAGATCAGTTGGGTGCACGAGTGGGTTACATCGAACTGGATC
TCAACAGCGGTAAGATCCTTGAGAGTTTTCGCCCCGAAGAACGTTTTCCAATGATGAGCACTTTTAAAGT
TCTGCTATGTGGCGCGGTATTATCCCGTATTGACGCCGGGCAAGAGCAACTCGGTCGCCGCATACACTAT
TCTCAGAATGACTTGGTTGAGTACTCACCAGTCACAGAAAAGCATCTTACGGATGGCATGACAGTAAGAG
AATTATGCAGTGCTGCCATAACCATGAGTGATAACACTGCGGCCAACTTACTTCTGACAACGATCGGAGG
ACCGAAGGAGCTAACCGCTTTTTTGCACAACATGGGGGATCATGTAACTCGCCTTGATCGTTGGGAACCG
GAGCTGAATGAAGCCATACCAAACGACGAGCGTGACACCACGATGCCTGTAGCAATGGCAACAACGTTGC
GCAAACTATTAACTGGCGAACTACTTACTCTAGCTTCCCGGCAACAATTAATAGACTGGATGGAGGCGGA
TAAAGTTGCAGGACCACTTCTGCGCTCGGCCCTTCCGGCTGGCTGGTTTATTGCTGATAAATCTGGAGCC
GGTGAGCGTGGGTCTCGCGGTATCATTGCAGCACTGGGGCCAGATGGTAAGCCCTCCCGTATCGTAGTTA
TCTACACGACGGGGAGTCAGGCAACTATGGATGAACGAAATAGACAGATCGCTGAGATAGGTGCCTCACT
GATTAAGCATTGGTAACTGTCAGACCAAGTTTACTCATATATACTTTAGATTGATTTAAAACTTCATTTT
TAATTTAAAAGGATCTAGGTGAAGATCCTTTTTGATAATCTCATGACCAAAATCCCTTAACGTGAGTTTT
CGTTCCACTGAGCGTCAGACCCCGTAGAAAAGATCAAAGGATCTTCTTGAGATCCTTTTTTTCTGCGCGT
AATCTGCTGCTTGCAAACAAAAAAACCACCGCTACCAGCGGTGGTTTGTTTGCCGGATCAAGAGCTACCA
ACTCTTTTTCCGAAGGTAACTGGCTTCAGCAGAGCGCAGATACCAAATACTGTTCTTCTAGTGTAGCCGT
AGTTAGGCCACCACTTCAAGAACTCTGTAGCACCGCCTACATACCTCGCTCTGCTAATCCTGTTACCAGT
GGCTGCTGCCAGTGGCGATAAGTCGTGTCTTACCGGGTTGGACTCAAGACGATAGTTACCGGATAAGGCG
CAGCGGTCGGGCTGAACGGGGGGTTCGTGCACACAGCCCAGCTTGGAGCGAACGACCTACACCGAACTGA
GATACCTACAGCGTGAGCTATGAGAAAGCGCCACGCTTCCCGAAGGGAGAAAGGCGGACAGGTATCCGGT
AAGCGGCAGGGTCGGAACAGGAGAGCGCACGAGGGAGCTTCCAGGGGGAAACGCCTGGTATCTTTATAGT
CCTGTCGGGTTTCGCCACCTCTGACTTGAGCGTCGATTTTTGTGATGCTCGTCAGGGGGGCGGAGCCTAT
GGAAAAACGCCAGCAACGCGGCCTTTTTACGGTTCCTGGCCTTTTGCTGGCCTTTTGCTCACATGTTACC
GTCGACGATGTAGGTCACGGTCTCGAAGCCGCGGTGCGGGTGCCAGGGCGTGCCCTTGGGCTCCCCGGGC
GCGTACTCCACCTCACCCATCTGGTCCATCATGATGAACGGGTCGAGGTGGCGGTAGTTGATCCCGGCGA
ACGCGCGGCGCACCGGGAAGCCCTCGCCCTCGAAACCGCTGGGCGCGGTGGTCACGGTGAGCACGGGACG
TGCGACGGCGTCGGCGGGTGCGGATACGCGGGGCAGCGTCAGCGGGTTCTCGACGGTCACGGCGGGCATG
TCGACAAGCCGAACATATGGGCGCGCCTAGTATGTATGTAAGTTAATAAAACCCATTTTTGCGGAAAGTA
GATAAAAAAAACATTTTTTTTTTTTACTGCACTGGATATCATTGAACTTATCTGATCAGTTTTAAATTTA
CTTCGATCCAAGGGTATTTGATGTACCAGGTTCTTTCGATTACCTCTCACTCAAAATGACATTCCACTCA
AAGTCAGCGCTGTTTGCCTCCTTCTCTGTCCACAGAAATATCGCCGAGTCTTTCGCCGCTGCGTCCGCTA
TCTCTTTCGCCACCGTTTGTAGCGTTACGTAGCGTCAATGTCCGCCTTCAGTTGCATTTTGTCAGCGGTT
TCGTGACGAAGCTCCAAGCGGTTTACGCCATCAATTAAACACAAAGTGCTGTGCCAAAACTCCTCTCGCT
TCTTATTTTTGTTTGTTTTTTGAGTGATTGGGGTGGTGATTGGTTTTGGGTGGGTAAGCAGGGGAAAGTG
TGAAAAATCCCGGCAATGGGCCAAGAGGATCAGGAGCTATTAATTCGCGGAGGCAGCAAACACCCATCTG
CCGAGCATCTGAACAATGTGAGTAGTACATGTGCATACATCTTAAGTTCACTTGATCTATAGGAACTGCG
ATTGCAACATCAAATTGTCTGCGGCGTGAGAACTGCGACCCACAAAAATCCCAAACCGCAATTGCACAAA
CAAATAGTGACACGAAACAGATTATTCTGGTAGCTGTTCTCGCTATATAAGACAATTTTTGAGATCATAT
CATGATCAAGACATCTAAAGGCATTCATTTTCGACTATATTCTTTTTTACAAAAAATATAACAACCAGAT
ATTTTAAGCTGATCCTAGATGCACAAAAAATAAATAAAAGTATAAACCTACTTCGTAGGATACTTCGGGG
TACTTTTTGTTCGGGGTTAGATGAGCATAACGCTTGTAGTTGATATTTGAGATCCCCTATCATTGCAGGG
TGACAGCGGAGCGGCTTCGCAGAGCTGCATTAACCAGGGCTTCGGGCAGGCCAAAAACTACGGCACGCTC
CGGCCACCCAGTCCGCCGGAGGACTCCGGTTCAGGGAGCGGCCAACTAGCCGAGAACCTCACCTATGCCT
GGCACAATATGGACATCTTTGGGGCGGTCAATCAGCCGGGCTCCGGATGGCGGCAGCTGGTCAACCGGAC
ACGCGGACTATTCTGCAACGAGCGACACATACCGGCGCCCAGGAAACATTTGCTCAAGAACGGTGAGTTT
CTATTCGCAGTCGGCTGATCTGTGTGAAATCTTAATAAAGGGTCCAATTACCAATTTGAAACTCAGTTTG
CGGCGTGGCCTATCCGGGCGAACTTTTGGCCGTGATGGGCAGTTCCGGTGCCGGAAAGACGACCCTGCTG
AATGCCCTTGCCTTTCGATCGCCGCAGGGCATCCAAGTATCGCCATCCGGGATGCGACTGCTCAATGGCC
AACCTGTGGACGCCAAGGAGATGCAGGCCAGGTGCGCCTATGTCCAGCAGGATGACCTCTTTATCGGCTC
CCTAACGGCCAGGGAACACCTGATTTTCCAAGCCATGGTGCGGATGCCACGACATCTGACCTATCGGCAG
CGAGTGGCCCGCGTGGATCAGGTGATCCAGGAGCTTTCGCTCAGCAAATGTCAGCACACGATCATCGGTG
TGCCCGGCAGGGTGAAAGGTCTGTCCGGCGGAGAAAGGAAGCGTCTGGCATTCGCCTCCGAGGCTCTAAC
CGATCCGCCGCTTCTGATCTGCGATGAGCCCACCTCCGGACTGGACTCCTTTACCGCCCACAGCGTCGTC
CAGGTGCTGAAGAAGCTGTCGCAGAAGGGCAAGACCGTCATCCTGACCATTCATCAGCCGTCTTCCGAGC
TGTTTGAGCTCTTTGACAAGATCCTTCTGATGGCCGAGGGCAGGGTAGCTTTCTTGGGCACTCCCAGCGA
AGCCGTCGACTTCTTTTCCTAGTGAGTTCGATGTGTTTATTAAGGGTATCTAGTATTACATAACATCTCA
ACTCCTATCCAGCGTGGGTGCCCAGTGTCCTACCAACTACAATCCGGCGGACTTTTACGTACAGGTGTTG
GCCGTTGTGCCCGGACGGGAGATCGAGTCCCGTGATCGGATCGCCAAGATATGCGACAATTTTGCCATTA
GCAAAGTAGCCCGGGATATGGAGCAGTTGTTGGCCACCAAAAATCTGGAGAAGCCACTGGAGCAGCCGGA
GAATGGGTACACCTACAAGGCCACCTGGTTCATGCAGTTCCGGGCGGTCCTGTGGCGATCCTGGCTGTCG
GTGCTCAAGGAACCACTCCTCGTAAAAGTGCGACTTATTCAGACAACGGTGAGTGGTTCCAGTGGAAACA
AATGATATAACGCTTACAATTCTTGGAAACAAATTCGCTAGATTTTAGATAGAATTGCCTGATTCCACAC
CCTTCTTAGTTTTTTTCAATGAGATGTATAGTTTATAGTTTTGCAGAAGATAAATAAATTTCATTTAACT
CGCGAATATTAATGAGATGCGAGTAACATTTTAATTTGCAGATGGTTGCCATCTTGATTGGCCTCATCTT
TTTGGGCCAACAACTCACGCAAGTGGGTGTGATGAATATCAACGGAGCCATCTTCCTCTTCCTGACCAAC
ATGACCTTTCAAAACGTCTTTGCCACGATAAATGTAAGTCATGTTTAGAATACATTTGCATTTCAATAAT
TTACTAACTTTCTAATGAATCGATTCGATTTAGGTGTTCACCTCAGAGCTGCCAGTTTTTATGAGGGAGG
CCCGAAGTCGACTTTATCGCTGTGACACATACTTTCTGGGCAAAACGATTGCCGAATTGCCGCTTTTTCT
CACAGTGCCACTGGTCTTCACGGCGATTGCCTATCCGATGATCGGACTGCGGGCCGGAGTGCTGCACTTC
TTCAACTGCCTGGCGCTGGTCACTCTGGTGGCCAATGTGTCAACGTCCTTCGGATATCTAATATCCTGCG
CCAGCTCCTCGACCTCGATGGCGCTGTCTGTGGGTCCGCCGGTTATCATACCATTCCTGCTCTTTGGCGG
CTTCTTCTTGAACTCGGGCTCGGTGCCAGTATACCTCAAATGGTTGTCGTACCTCTCATGGTTCCGTTAC
GCCAACGAGGGTCTGCTGATTAACCAATGGGCGGACGTGGAGCCGGGCGAAATTAGCTGCACATCGTCGA
ACACCACGTGCCCCAGTTCGGGCAAGGTCATCCTGGAAACGCTTAACTTCTCCGCCGCCGATCTGCCGCT
GGACTACGTGGGTCTGGCCATTCTCATCGTGAGCTTCCGGGTGCTCGCATATCTGGCTCTAAGACTTCGG
GCCCGACGCAAGGAGTAGCCGACATATATCCGAAATAACTGCTTGTTTTTTTTTTTTACCATTATTACCA
TCGTGTTTACTGTTTATTGCCCCCTCAAAAAGCTAATGTAATTATATTTGTGCCAATAAAAACAAGATAT
GACCTATAGAATACAAGTATTTCCCCTTCGAACATCCCCACAAGTAGACTTTGGATTTGTCTTCTAACCA
AAAGACTTACACACCTGCATACCTTACATCAAAAACTCGTTTATCGCTACATAAAACACCGGGATATATT
TTTTATATACATACTTTTCAAATCGCGCGCCCTCTTCATAATTCACCTCCACCACACCACGTTTCGTAGT
TGCTCTTTCGCTGTCTCCCACCCGCTCTCCGCAACACATTCACCTTTTGTTCGACGACCTTGGAGCGACT
GTCGTTAGTTCCGCGCGATTCGGTTCGCTCAAATGGTTCCGAGTGGTTCATTTCGAGTCAATAGAAATTA
GTAATAAATATTTGTATGTACAATTTATTTGCTCCAATATATTTGTATATATTTCCCTCACAGCTATATT
TATTCTAATTTAATATTATGACTTTTTAAGGTAATTTTTTGTGACCTGTTCGGAGTGATTAGCGTTACAA
TTTGAACTGAAAGTGACATCCAGTGTTTGTTCCTTGTGTAGATGCATCTCAAAAAAATGGTGGGCATAAT
AGTGTTGTTTATATATATCAAAAATAACAACTATAATAATAAGAATACATTTAATTTAGAAAATGCTTGG
ATTTCACTGGAACTAGGGCGCGCCTCCGGAACATAATGGTGCAGGGCGCTGACTTCCGCGTTTCCAGACT
TTACGAAACACGGAAACCGAAGACCATTCATGTTGTTGCTCAGGTCGCAGACGTTTTGCAGCAGCAGTCG
CTTCACGTTCGCTCGCGTATCGGTGATTCATTCTGCTAACCAGTAAGGCAACCCCGCCAGCCTAGCCGGG
TCCTCAACGACAGGAGCACGATCATGCGCACCCGTGGCCAGGGCCGCAAGCTTGCATGCCTGCAGGTCGG
AGTACTGTCCTCCGAGCGGAGTACTGTCCTCCGAGCGGAGTACTGTCCTCCGAGCGGAGTACTGTCCTCC
GAGCGGAGTACTGTCCTCCGAGCGGAGACTCTAGCCCTAGGGCATGCCTGCAGGTCGGAGTACTGTCCTC
CGAGCGGAGTACTGTCCTCCGAGCGGAGTACTGTCCTCCGAGCGGAGTACTGTCCTCCGAGCGGAGTACT
GTCCTCCGAGCGGAGACTCTAGCGCTAGCGCATGCCTGCAGGTCGGAGTACTGTCCTCCGAGCGGAGTAC
TGTCCTCCGAGCGGAGTACTGTCCTCCGAGCGGAGTACTGTCCTCCGAGCGGAGTACTGTCCTCCGAGCG
GAGACTCTAGCACTAGTGCATGCCTGCAGGTCGGAGTACTGTCCTCCGAGCGGAGTACTGTCCTCCGAGC
GGAGTACTGTCCTCCGAGCGGAGTACTGTCCTCCGAGCGGAGTACTGTCCTCCGAGCGGAGACTCTAGCG
ACGTCGAGCGCCGGAGTATAAATAGAGGCGCTTCGTCTACGGAGCGACAATTCAATTCAAACAAGCAAAG
TGAACACGTCGCTAAGCGAAAGCTAAGCAAATAAACAAGCGCAGCTGAACAAGCTAAACAATCTGCAGTA
AAGTGCAAGTTAAAGTGAATCAATTAAAAGTAACCAGCAACCAAGTAAATCAACTGCAACTACTGAAATC
TGCCAAGAAGTAATTATTGAATACAAGAAGAGAACTCTGAATAGATCTAAAAGGTAGGTTCAACCACTGA
TGCCTAGGCACACCGAAACGACTAACCCTAATTCTTATCCTTTACTTCAGGCGGCCGCGGCTCGAGCTCG
AGATGGCTTCCTCCCCTCCAAAGAAAAAGAGAAAGGTTAGTTGGAAGGACGCAAGTGGTTGGTCTAGAAT
GCATGCGGATCCCATTCGTCCGCGCAGGCCAAGTCCTGCCCGCGAGCTTCTGCCCGGACCCCAACCGGAT
AGGGTTCAGCCGACTGCAGATCGTGGGGTGTCTGCGCCTGCTGGCAGCCCTCTGGATGGCTTGCCCGCTC
GGCGGACGGTGTCCCGGACCCGGCTGCCATCTCCCCCTGCGCCCTCACCTGCGTTCTCGGCGGGCAGCTT
CAGCGATCTGCTCCGTCCGTTCGATCCGTCGCTTCTTGATACATCGCTTCTTGATTCGATGCCTGCCGTC
GGCACGCCGCATACAGCGGCTGCCCCAGCAGAGTGGGATGAGGCGCAATCGGCTCTGCGTGCAGCCGATG
ACCCGCCACCCACCGTGCGTGTCGCTGTCACTGCCGCGCGGCCGCCGCGCGCCAAGCCGGCCCCGCGACG
GCGTGCTGCGCAACCCTCCGACGCTTCGCCGGCCGCGCAGGTGGATCTACGCACGCTCGGCTACAGTCAG
CAGCAGCAAGAGAAGATCAAACCGAAGGTGCGTTCGACAGTGGCGCAGCACCACGAGGCACTGGTGGGCC
ATGGGTTTACACACGCGCACATCGTTGCGCTCAGCCAACACCCGGCAGCGTTAGGGACCGTCGCTGTCAC
GTATCAGCACATAATCACGGCGTTGCCAGAGGCGACACACGAAGACATCGTTGGCGTCGGCAAACAGTGG
TCCGGCGCACGCGCCCTGGAGGCCTTGCTCACGGATGCGGGGGAGTTGAGAGGTCCGCCGTTACAGTTGG
ACACAGGCCAACTTGTGAAGATTGCAAAACGTGGCGGCGTGACCGCAATGGAGGCAGTGCATGCATCGCG
CAATGCACTGACGGGTGCCCCCCTGGAGACGGGCGCCGCTACAGGGCGCGTCCCATTCGCCATTCAGGCT
GCGCAACTGTTGGGAAGGGCGATCGGTGCGGGCCTCTTCGCTATTACGCCAGCTGGCGAAAGGGGGATGT
GCTGCAAGGCGATTAAGTTGGGTAACGCCAGGGTTTTCCCAGTCACGACGTTGTAAAACGACGGCCAGTG
AGCGCGCGTAATACGACTCACTATAGGGCGAATTGGGTACCGGGCCCCCCCTCGAGGTCCTCCAGCTTTT
GTTCCCTTTAGTGAGGGTTAATTGCGCGCTTGGCGTAATCATGGTCATAGCTGTTTCCTGTGTGAAATTG
TTATCCGCTCACAATTCCACACAACATACGAGCCGGAAGCATAAAGTGTAAAGCCTGGGGTGCCTAATGA
GTGAGCTAACTCACATTAATTGCGTTGCGCTCACTGCCCGCTTTCCACCGGTCGTCTCCAACGACCACCT
CGTCGCCTTGGCCTGCCTCGGCGGACGTCCTGCCATGGATGCAGTGAAAAAGGGATTGCCGCACGCGCCG
GAATTGATCAGAAGAGTCAATCGCCGTATTGGCGAACGCACGTCCCATCGCGTTGCCGACTACGCGCAAG
TGGTTCGCGTGCTGGAGTTTTTCCAGTGCCACTCCCACCCAGCGTACGCATTTGATGAGGCCATGACGCA
GTTCGGGATGAGCAGGAACGGGTTGGTACAGCTCTTTCGCAGAGTGGGCGTCACCGAACTCGAAGCCCGC
GGTGGAACGCTCCCCCCAGCCTCGCAGCGTTGGGACCGTATCCTCCAGGCATCAGGGATGAAAAGGGCCA
AACCGTCCCCTACTTCAGCTCAAACACCGGATCAGGCGTCTTTGCATGCATTCGCCGATTCGCTGGAGCG
TGACCTTGATGCGCCCAGCCCAATGCACGAGGGAGATCAGACGCGGGCAAGCAGCCGTAAACGGTCCCGA
TCGGATCGTGCTGTCACCGGCCCCTCCGCACAGCAGGCTGTCGAGGTGCGCGTTCCCGAACAGCGCGATG
CGCTGCATTTGCCCCTCAGCTGGAGGGTAAAACGCCCGCGTACCAGGATCTGGGGCGGCCTCCCGGATCC
GATATCTAGATCCCAGGGTTCCGGACGGGCTGACGCATTGGACGATTTTGATCTGGATATGCTGGGAAGT
GACGCCCTCGATGATTTTGACCTTGACATGCTTGGTTCGGATGCCCTTGATGACTTTGACCTCGACATGC
TCGGCAGTGACGCCCTTGATGATTTCGACCTGGACATGCTGATCTAGAAATGAATCGTTTTTAAAATAAC
AAATCAATTGTTTTATAATATTCGTACGATTCTTTGATTATGTAATAAAATGTGATCATTAGGAAGATTA
CGAAAAATATAAAAAATATGAGTTCTGTGTGTATAACAAATGCTGTAAACGCCACAATTGTGTTTGTTGC
AAATAAACCCATGATTATTTGATTAAAATTGTTGTTTTCTTTGTTCATAGACAATAGTGTGTTTTGCCTA
AACGTGTACTGCATAAACTCCATGCGAGTGTATAGCGAGCTAGTGGCTAACGCTTGCCCCACCAAAGTAG
ATTCGTCAAAATCCTCAATTTCATCACCCTCCTCCAAGTTTAACATTTGGCCGTCGGAATTAACTTCTAA
AGATGCCACATAATCTAATAAATGAAATAGAGATTCAAACGTGGCGTCATCGTCCGTTTCGACCATTTCC
GAAAAGAACTCGGGCATAAACTCTATGATTTCTCTGGACGTGGTGTTGTCGAAACTCTCAAAGTACGCAG
TCAGGAACGTGCGCGACATGTCGTCGGGAAACTCGCGCGGAAACATGTTGTTGTAACCGAACGGGTCCCA
TAGCGCCAAAACCAAATCTGCCAGCGTCAATAGAATGAGCACGATGCCGACAATGGAGCTGGCTTGGATA
GCGATTCGAGTTAACGAATTCTTGAAGACGAAAGGGCCTCGTGATACGCCTATTTTTATAGGTTAATGTC
ATGATAATAATGGTTTCTTA
Features (pLannotate 1.2.2; 26 found; start..end, strand, type, name):
     31..135     +  promoter       AmpR promoter: bla
    136..996     +  CDS            AmpR: β-lactamase; bla; confers resistance to ampicillin, carbenicillin, and related antibiotics
   1167..1755    +  rep_origin     ori: high-copy-number ColE1/pMB1/pBR322/pUC origin of replication
   1842..1911    +  protein_bind   attB: attB site for the φC31 integrase (Groth et al., 2000) phage φC31 integrase
   2127..6246    +  gene           mini-white: white; This modified version of the white gene lacks part of the first intron.
   6251..6406    +  CDS            YPB1_ECOLX (fragment): Protein predicted: Swiss-Prot protein existence level 4. From Escherichia coli.
   6488..6509    -  misc_feature   MCS (fragment): pUC18/19 multiple cloning site
   6508..6602    +  protein_bind   5X UAS: five tandem copies of the "ScaI site" 17-mer CGGAGTACTGTCCTCCG, an upstream activating sequence (UAS) that efficiently binds yeast Gal4 (Webster et al., 1988; Pfeiffer et al., 2010) GAL4
   6636..6730    +  protein_bind   5X UAS: five tandem copies of the "ScaI site" 17-mer CGGAGTACTGTCCTCCG, an upstream activating sequence (UAS) that efficiently binds yeast Gal4 (Webster et al., 1988; Pfeiffer et al., 2010) GAL4
   6764..6858    +  protein_bind   5X UAS: five tandem copies of the "ScaI site" 17-mer CGGAGTACTGTCCTCCG, an upstream activating sequence (UAS) that efficiently binds yeast Gal4 (Webster et al., 1988; Pfeiffer et al., 2010) GAL4
   6877..6893    -  misc_feature   MCS (fragment): pUC18/19 multiple cloning site
   6892..6986    +  protein_bind   5X UAS: five tandem copies of the "ScaI site" 17-mer CGGAGTACTGTCCTCCG, an upstream activating sequence (UAS) that efficiently binds yeast Gal4 (Webster et al., 1988; Pfeiffer et al., 2010) GAL4
   7011..7249    +  promoter       hsp70 promoter: Drosophila melanogaster hsp70Bb promoter
   7264..7330    +  intron         Mhc intron: modified Drosophila myosin heavy chain intron 16 (Pfeiffer et al., 2010)
   7428..8285    +  CDS            avrXa10 (fragment): AVX10_XANOO - Experimental evidence at protein level: Swiss-Prot protein existence level 1. Avirulence protein. Induces the hypersensitive response (HR)in rice plants carrying the resistance gene Xa10. Activity depends on the presence of the core repeat domains; replacement with repeat domains from other proteins (AvrBs3 of X.euvesicatoria (AC P14727) or AvrXa7 of this organism) does not elicit the HR. Probably acts as a transcription factor in its host plant (rice) to induce plant resistance or disease. From Xanthomonas oryzae pv. oryzae.
   8293..8311    -  rep_origin     f1 ori (fragment): f1 bacteriophage origin of replication; arrow indicates direction of (+) strand synthesis
   8316..8471    -  CDS            lacZα (fragment): LacZα fragment of β-galactosidase; lacZ fragment
   8479..8497    +  promoter       T7 promoter: promoter for bacteriophage T7 RNA polymerase
   8506..8529    -  misc_feature   MCS (fragment): pBluescript multiple cloning site
   8545..8563    -  promoter       T3 promoter: promoter for bacteriophage T3 RNA polymerase
   8608..8624    -  protein_bind   lac operator: The lac repressor binds to the lac operator to inhibit transcription in E. coli. This inhibition can be relieved by adding lactose or isopropyl-β-D-thiogalactopyranoside (IPTG). lac repressor encoded by lacI
   8632..8662    -  promoter       lac promoter: promoter for the E. coli lac operon
   8677..8698    -  protein_bind   CAP binding site: CAP binding activates transcription in the presence of cAMP. E. coli catabolite activator protein
   8737..9381    +  CDS            avrBs3 (fragment): AVRB3_XANEU - Experimental evidence at protein level: Swiss-Prot protein existence level 1. Avirulence protein. Acts as a transcription factor in C.annuum plants. In susceptible plants lacking the Bs3 resistance gene induces expression of a number of genes, including genes homologous to a family of auxin-induced genes, alpha-expansin genes, pectate lyase, anthocyanidin glucoside rhamnosyl transferase and at least one transcription factor, UPA20. Their expression leads to plant hypertrophy in mesophyll cells, probably mainly mediated by UPA20 (PubMed:17962565). In resistant plants induces the h
   9532..9548    +  CDS            VP96 (fragment): 6 tandem repeats of the minimal activation domain of herpes simplex virus VP16 (Cheng et al., 2013)
   9584..10249   -  CDS            P74 (fragment): PIF0_NPVAC - Experimental evidence at protein level: Swiss-Prot protein existence level 1. Plays an essential role for oral infectivity of occlusion- derived virus (ODV) and functions also in host midgut attachment and fusion by binding to a specific host receptor. From Autographa californica nuclear polyhedrosis virus (AcMNPV).
