[The description below was written by a language model from this plasmid's Addgene catalogue record and pLannotate feature annotations shown in this document.]
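Description:
pJC-20xUAS-TALE-VP64-P10 is a Drosophila transgenesis and expression plasmid of about 10.3 kb, derived from the pJC-TALE-VP64 backbone and catalogued as an empty backbone: a control that carries the TALE activator scaffold but no assembled TALE repeat array. In E. coli it is maintained through a high-copy ColE1/pUC-type origin and selected with ampicillin via the bla gene. For fly work it carries a φC31 attB site, which allows integrase-mediated insertion into a genomic attP landing site, and the mini-white eye-colour marker for identifying transformants.

The expression unit begins with four tandem 5X UAS blocks, giving twenty Gal4-binding sites, placed upstream of the Drosophila hsp70Bb promoter and a modified myosin heavy chain intron 16, so transcription depends on Gal4. Downstream lie TALE N-terminal and C-terminal regions, annotated by homology as avrXa10 and avrBs3 fragments. They are separated by a stuffer containing a lacZα fragment with its lac promoter and operator, T7 and T3 promoters and a pBluescript polylinker remnant. This stuffer occupies the position where a custom repeat array would normally be cloned and could serve for blue/white screening, though the record does not say so. A short VP16-repeat match after the C-terminal region corresponds to the VP64 activation domain named in the plasmid title.

The SV40 terminator of the parent has been replaced with the baculovirus P10 terminator, which the feature table picks up as an AcMNPV P74-adjacent fragment. The plasmid serves as the no-array control within a multiplexable TALE-based binary expression system for in vivo cellular interaction studies.
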