Addgene plasmid #104605: pJC-20xUAS-TALE-VP64-P10
Purpose: (Empty Backbone) Control plasmid (no TALE array) with P10 terminator
Depositing lab: Tudor Fulga. Depositing organization: University of Oxford. Publication: A multiplexable TALE-based binary expression system for in vivo cellular interaction studies. Toegel M, Azzam G, Lee EY, Knapp DJHF, Tan Y, Fa M, Fulga TA. Nat Commun. 2017 Nov 21;8(1):1663. doi: 10.1038/s41467-017-01592-3. PubMed 29162808.
Backbone
  Vector backbone: pJC-TALE-VP64 (Plasmid #46147)
  Backbone manufacturer: David L. Stern
  Backbone size (bp): 10365
  Modifications to backbone: SV40 terminator replaced with P10 terminator
  Vector type: Insect Expression, TALEN
  Promoter: hsp70
Growth in bacteria
  Bacterial resistance: Ampicillin, 100 μg/mL
  Growth temperature: 37°C
  Growth strain: NEB Stable
  Copy number: High Copy
Gene/Insert
  Cloning method: Ligation Independent Cloning
Resource information
  A portion of this plasmid was derived from a plasmid made by: P10 terminator was amplified from plasmid pJFRC81 (Plasmid #36432)
Terms and licenses: Academic/Nonprofit Terms; Industry Terms: Not Available to Industry
How to cite: pJC-20xUAS-TALE-VP64-P10 was a gift from Tudor Fulga (Addgene plasmid # 104605 ; http://n2t.net/addgene:104605 ; RRID:Addgene_104605)
